>Addgene plasmid #36947 | pET16b-Trx C35S | depositor partial sequence | sequence record 46251 | insert sequence
ATGTTGAAGCAGATCGAGAGCAAGACTGCTTTTCAGGAAGCCTTGGACGCTGCAGGTGATAAACTTGTAG
TAGTTGACTTCTCAGCCACGTGGTGTGGGCCTAGCAAAATGATCAAGCCTTTCTTTCATTCCCTCTCTGA
AAAGTATTCCAACGTGATATTCCTTGAAGTAGATGTGGATGACTGTCAGGATGTTGCTTCAGAGTGTGAA
GTCAAATGCATGCCAACATTCCAGTTTTTTAAGAAGGGACAAAAGGTGGGTGAATTTTCTGGAGCCAATA
AGGAAAAGCTTGAAGCCACCATTAATGAATTAGTCTAA
