>Addgene plasmid #36947 | pET16b-Trx C35S | addgene partial sequence | sequence record 48243 | T7 5'-TAATACGACTCACTATAGGG-3'
TTTGTTTAACTTTAAGAAGGAGATATACCATGGGCCATCATCATCATCATCATCATCATCATCACAGCAG
CGGCCATATCGAAGGTCGTCATATGGTGAAGCAGATCGAGAGCAAGACTGCTTTTCAGGAAGCCTTGGAC
GCTGCAGGTGATAAACTTGTAGTAGTTGACTTCTCAGCCACGTGGTGTGGGCCTAGCAAAATGATCAAGC
CTTTCTTTCATTCCCTCTCTGAAAAGTATTCCAACGTGATATTCCTTGAAGTAGATGTGGATGACTGTCA
GGATGTTGCTTCAGAGTGTGAAGTCAAATGCATGCCAACATTCCAGTTTTTTAAGAAGGGACAAAAGGTG
GGTGAATTTTCTGGAGCCAATAAGGAAAAGCTTGAAGCCACCATTAATGAATTAGTCTAAGGATCCGGCT
GCTAACAAAGCCCGAAAGGAAGCTGAGTTGGCTGCTGCCACCGCTGAGCAATAACTAGCATAACCCCTTG
GGGCCTCTAAACGGGTCTTGAGGGGTTTTTTGCTGAAAGGAGGAACTATATCCGGATATCCCGCAAGAGG
CCCGGCAGTACCGGCATAACCAAGCCTATGCCTACAGCATCCAGGGTGACGGTGCCGAGGATGACGATGA
GCGCATTGTTAGATTTCATACACGGTGCCTGACTGCGTTAGCAATTTAACTGTGATAAACTACCGCATTA
AAGCTTATCGATGATAAGCTGTCAAACATGAGAATTCTTGAAGACGAAAGGGCCTCGTGATACGCCTATT
TTTATAGGTTAATGTCATGATAATAATGGTTTCT
