[The description below was written by a language model from this plasmid's Addgene catalogue record.]
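Description:
pET16b-Trx C35S is a bacterial expression plasmid built on the unmodified Novagen pET16b backbone (about 5.7 kb, roughly 6 kb with insert) and carries ampicillin resistance for selection in E. coli. The record lists its copy number as unknown and includes no feature table, so the origin of replication and other backbone elements are not itemised. The plasmid is maintained in a cloning strain such as DH5alpha and moved into BL21 cells for protein production. In pET systems, expression generally relies on a host that supplies T7 RNA polymerase.

The insert is a 318 bp coding sequence for human thioredoxin-1 (TXN, also called Trx or Trx-1) in which cysteine 35 is replaced by serine. It was cloned between the NdeI and BamHI sites, both of which remain intact, and the unmutated parent gene came from a commercial cDNA source. Transcription is driven by the T7 promoter, and a T7 terminator lies downstream, as indicated by the sequencing primer sites. Cloning into NdeI places the open reading frame in frame with the His tag encoded by the backbone, so the protein carries an N-terminal His tag that allows purification by metal affinity chromatography. Cys35 is generally known as one of the two cysteines of the thioredoxin redox-active site, so the substitution would be expected to impair normal oxidoreductase activity, although the record does not state the rationale. The associated publication concerns the effects of full-length and truncated thioredoxin-1 on the human complement system. This suggests the construct was used to produce recombinant mutant protein for comparison with wild-type thioredoxin in such functional studies.
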