Addgene plasmid #36947: pET16b-Trx C35S
Depositing lab: Anna Blom. Depositing organization: Lund University. Publication: Truncated and full-length thioredoxin-1 have opposing activating and inhibitory properties for human complement with relevance to endothelial surfaces. King BC, Nowakowska J, Karsten CM, Kohl J, Renstrom E, Blom AM. J Immunol. 2012 Apr 15;188(8):4103-12. Epub 2012 Mar 19. 10.4049/jimmunol.1101295 PubMed 22430737.
Backbone
  Vector backbone: pET16b
  Backbone manufacturer: Novagen
  Backbone size w/o insert (bp): 5711
  Total vector size (bp): 6000
  Modifications to backbone: none
  Vector type: Bacterial Expression
Growth in bacteria
  Bacterial resistance: Ampicillin, 100 μg/mL
  Growth temperature: 37°C
  Growth strain: DH5alpha
  Growth instructions: Expression of protein in BL21 cells and purification by His tag
  Copy number: Unknown
Gene/Insert
  Gene/Insert name: Thioredoxin-1 C35S mutation (alt names: Trx-1; Trx)
  Species: H. sapiens (human)
  Insert size (bp): 318
  Mutation: cys 35 to serine
  GenBank ID: NM_003329
  Entrez Gene: TXN (a.k.a. TRDX, TRX, TRX1, TXN1, Trx80)
  Promoter: T7
  Tag / fusion protein: His tag (N terminal on backbone)
  Cloning method: Restriction Enzyme; 5′ cloning site NdeI (not destroyed); 3′ cloning site BamHI (not destroyed)
  Sequencing primers: 5′ T7; 3′ T7 terminator
Resource information
  A portion of this plasmid was derived from a plasmid made by: Original unmutated gene obtained from Origene
Terms and licenses: Academic/Nonprofit Terms; Industry Terms: Not Available to Industry
How to cite: pET16b-Trx C35S was a gift from Anna Blom (Addgene plasmid # 36947 ; http://n2t.net/addgene:36947 ; RRID:Addgene_36947)
